Addgene plasmid #37215: mZO1-1 shRNA
Depositing lab: Alan Fanning. Depositing organization: University of North Carolina at Chapel Hill.
Backbone
  Vector backbone: pLL5.0
  Backbone size w/o insert (bp): 7700
  Total vector size (bp): 7800
  Vector type: Mammalian Expression, RNAi
Growth in bacteria
  Bacterial resistance: Ampicillin, 100 μg/mL
  Growth temperature: 30°C
  Growth strain: Stbl3
  Copy number: High Copy
Gene/Insert
  Gene/Insert name: mouse ZO-1 shRNA (alt name: ZO-1)
  gRNA/shRNA sequence: GAAGAAATGATGAGACAAA
  Species: M. musculus (mouse)
  GenBank ID: NM_009386
  Entrez Gene: Tjp1 (a.k.a. ZO1)
  Promoter: U6
  Cloning method: Restriction Enzyme; 5′ cloning site HpaI (unknown if destroyed); 3′ cloning site XhoI (unknown if destroyed)
  Sequencing primers: 5′ mU6-F (ATATCCCTTGGAGAAAAGCCTT)
Terms and licenses: Academic/Nonprofit Terms; Industry Terms: Not Available to Industry
Depositor comments: pLL5.0 derived from pLL3.7; CMV promoter replaced with 5' LTR promoter from pMSCV.
How to cite: mZO1-1 shRNA was a gift from Alan Fanning (Addgene plasmid # 37215 ; http://n2t.net/addgene:37215 ; RRID:Addgene_37215)
