[The description below was written by a language model from this plasmid's Addgene catalogue record and pLannotate feature annotations shown in this document.]
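Description:
mZO1-1 shRNA is a lentiviral RNAi plasmid built on pLL5.0, a derivative of pLL3.7 in which the internal CMV promoter driving the reporter was replaced by the 5' LTR promoter from pMSCV. It is propagated in bacteria through a high-copy ColE1/pUC-type origin and selected with ampicillin via the β-lactamase gene. The catalogue lists a total size of about 7.8 kb, and the sequenced record is 7,615 nt.

The viral portion has the layout of an HIV-1-based transfer vector. A CMV enhancer/promoter is fused to a truncated 5' LTR to drive genomic RNA production in packaging cells. This is followed by the Ψ packaging signal with a gag fragment, the Rev response element for Rev-dependent nuclear export, and the cPPT/CTS element. A WPRE lies upstream of the 3' LTR region to enhance transcript expression.

The payload consists of two units. A mouse U6 RNA polymerase III promoter drives a short hairpin RNA targeting mouse ZO-1 (Tjp1), a tight junction scaffolding protein. The hairpin was cloned between HpaI and XhoI sites, and it is not itself annotated in the feature table. Downstream, the murine stem cell virus LTR drives EGFP, which marks transfected or transduced cells. This LTR–EGFP cassette is flanked by two loxP sites, so Cre recombinase could act on the reporter.

The construct is suited to knocking down ZO-1 in mouse cells, with fluorescence identifying the cells that carry the shRNA. The record does not describe specific experiments.
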