Features (pLannotate 1.2.2; 24 found; start..end, strand, type, name):
     31..83      -  misc_feature   bom (fragment): basis of mobility region from pBR322
    238..617     +  enhancer       CMV enhancer: human cytomegalovirus immediate early enhancer
    618..817     +  promoter       CMV promoter: human cytomegalovirus (CMV) immediate early promoter
    835..1015    +  LTR            5' LTR (truncated): truncated 5' long terminal repeat (LTR) from HIV-1
   1062..1187    +  misc_feature   HIV-1 Ψ: packaging signal of human immunodeficiency virus type 1
   1171..1509    +  CDS            HIV-1 gag (fragment): gag protein from human immunodeficiency virus 1; gag
   1684..1917    +  misc_feature   RRE: The Rev response element (RRE) of HIV-1 allows for Rev-dependent mRNA export from the nucleus to the cytoplasm.
   2294..2394    +  CDS            Rev (fragment): human immunodeficiency virus 1 (HIV-1) Rev protein; rev; enhances nuclear export of unspliced and incompletely spliced viral mRNAs
   2444..2561    +  misc_feature   cPPT/CTS: central polypurine tract and central termination sequence of HIV-1
   2616..2928    +  promoter       U6 promoter: RNA polymerase III promoter for mouse U6 snRNA (Das et al., 1988)
   2983..3008    -  misc_feature   MCS (fragment): pBluescript multiple cloning site
   3043..3076    +  protein_bind   loxP: Cre-mediated recombination occurs in the 8-bp core sequence (GCATACAT). Cre recombinase
   3105..3618    +  LTR            5' LTR: 5' long terminal repeat from murine embryonic stem cell virus
   3618..3656    +  misc_feature   MCS (fragment): multiple cloning site
   3670..4389    +  CDS            EGFP: the original enhanced GFP (Yang et al., 1996) mammalian codon-optimized
   4417..4450    +  protein_bind   loxP: Cre-mediated recombination occurs in the 8-bp core sequence (GCATACAT). Cre recombinase
   4483..4506    +  misc_feature   MCS (fragment): pBluescript multiple cloning site
   4506..5092    +  misc_feature   WPRE: woodchuck hepatitis virus posttranscriptional regulatory element
   5093..5112    +  misc_feature   MCS (fragment): pBluescript multiple cloning site
   5114..5614    +  CDS            nef (fragment): NEF_HV1LA - Experimental evidence at protein level: Swiss-Prot protein existence level 1. Extracellular Nef protein targets CD4(+) T-lymphocytes for apoptosis by interacting with CXCR4 surface receptors. From Human immunodeficiency virus type 1 group M subtype B (isolate Lai) (HIV-1).
   5621..5801    +  LTR            5' LTR (truncated): truncated 5' long terminal repeat (LTR) from HIV-1
   5863..6451    -  rep_origin     ori: high-copy-number ColE1/pMB1/pBR322/pUC origin of replication
   6622..7482    -  CDS            AmpR: β-lactamase; bla; confers resistance to ampicillin, carbenicillin, and related antibiotics
   7483..7587    -  promoter       AmpR promoter: bla
>Addgene plasmid #37215 | mZO1-1 shRNA | addgene full sequence | sequence record 176983 | Addgene NGS Result
GTCGACGGATCGGGAGATCTCCCGATCCCCTATGGTGCACTCTCAGTACAATCTGCTCTGATGCCGCATA
GTTAAGCCAGTATCTGCTCCCTGCTTGTGTGTTGGAGGTCGCTGAGTAGTGCGCGAGCAAAATTTAAGCT
ACAACAAGGCAAGGCTTGACCGACAATTGCATGAAGAATCTGCTTAGGGTTAGGCGTTTTGCGCTGCTTC
GCGATGTACGGGCCAGATATACGCGTTGACATTGATTATTGACTAGTTATTAATAGTAATCAATTACGGG
GTCATTAGTTCATAGCCCATATATGGAGTTCCGCGTTACATAACTTACGGTAAATGGCCCGCCTGGCTGA
CCGCCCAACGACCCCCGCCCATTGACGTCAATAATGACGTATGTTCCCATAGTAACGCCAATAGGGACTT
TCCATTGACGTCAATGGGTGGAGTATTTACGGTAAACTGCCCACTTGGCAGTACATCAAGTGTATCATAT
GCCAAGTACGCCCCCTATTGACGTCAATGACGGTAAATGGCCCGCCTGGCATTATGCCCAGTACATGACC
TTATGGGACTTTCCTACTTGGCAGTACATCTACGTATTAGTCATCGCTATTACCATGGTGATGCGGTTTT
GGCAGTACATCAATGGGCGTGGATAGCGGTTTGACTCACGGGGATTTCCAAGTCTCCACCCCATTGACGT
CAATGGGAGTTTGTTTTGGCACCAAAATCAACGGGACTTTCCAAAATGTCGTAACAACTCCGCCCCATTG
ACGCAAATGGGCGGTAGGCGTGTACGGTGGGAGGTCTATATAAGCAGCGCGTTTTGCCTGTACTGGGTCT
CTCTGGTTAGACCAGATCTGAGCCTGGGAGCTCTCTGGCTAACTAGGGAACCCACTGCTTAAGCCTCAAT
AAAGCTTGCCTTGAGTGCTTCAAGTAGTGTGTGCCCGTCTGTTGTGTGACTCTGGTAACTAGAGATCCCT
CAGACCCTTTTAGTCAGTGTGGAAAATCTCTAGCAGTGGCGCCCGAACAGGGACTTGAAAGCGAAAGGGA
AACCAGAGGAGCTCTCTCGACGCAGGACTCGGCTTGCTGAAGCGCGCACGGCAAGAGGCGAGGGGCGGCG
ACTGGTGAGTACGCCAAAAATTTTGACTAGCGGAGGCTAGAAGGAGAGAGATGGGTGCGAGAGCGTCAGT
ATTAAGCGGGGGAGAATTAGATCGCGATGGGAAAAAATTCGGTTAAGGCCAGGGGGAAAGAAAAAATATA
AATTAAAACATATAGTATGGGCAAGCAGGGAGCTAGAACGATTCGCAGTTAATCCTGGCCTGTTAGAAAC
ATCAGAAGGCTGTAGACAAATACTGGGACAGCTACAACCATCCCTTCAGACAGGATCAGAAGAACTTAGA
TCATTATATAATACAGTAGCAACCCTCTATTGTGTGCATCAAAGGATAGAGATAAAAGACACCAAGGAAG
CTTTAGACAAGATAGAGGAAGAGCAAAACAAAAGTAAGACCACCGCACAGCAAGCGGCCGGCCGCTGATC
TTCAGACCTGGAGGAGGAGATATGAGGGACAATTGGAGAAGTGAATTATATAAATATAAAGTAGTAAAAA
TTGAACCATTAGGAGTAGCACCCACCAAGGCAAAGAGAAGAGTGGTGCAGAGAGAAAAAAGAGCAGTGGG
AATAGGAGCTTTGTTCCTTGGGTTCTTGGGAGCAGCAGGAAGCACTATGGGCGCAGCGTCAATGACGCTG
ACGGTACAGGCCAGACAATTATTGTCTGGTATAGTGCAGCAGCAGAACAATTTGCTGAGGGCTATTGAGG
CGCAACAGCATCTGTTGCAACTCACAGTCTGGGGCATCAAGCAGCTCCAGGCAAGAATCCTGGCTGTGGA
AAGATACCTAAAGGATCAACAGCTCCTGGGGATTTGGGGTTGCTCTGGAAAACTCATTTGCACCACTGCT
GTGCCTTGGAATGCTAGTTGGAGTAATAAATCTCTGGAACAGATTTGGAATCACACGACCTGGATGGAGT
GGGACAGAGAAATTAACAATTACACAAGCTTAATACACTCCTTAATTGAAGAATCGCAAAACCAGCAAGA
AAAGAATGAACAAGAATTATTGGAATTAGATAAATGGGCAAGTTTGTGGAATTGGTTTAACATAACAAAT
TGGCTGTGGTATATAAAATTATTCATAATGATAGTAGGAGGCTTGGTAGGTTTAAGAATAGTTTTTGCTG
TACTTTCTATAGTGAATAGAGTTAGGCAGGGATATTCACCATTATCGTTTCAGACCCACCTCCCAACCCC
GAGGGGACCCGACAGGCCCGAAGGAATAGAAGAAGAAGGTGGAGAGAGAGACAGAGACAGATCCATTCGA
TTAGTGAACGGATCGGCACTGCGTGCGCCAATTCTGCAGACAAATGGCAGTATTCATCCACAATTTTAAA
AGAAAAGGGGGGATTGGGGGGTACAGTGCAGGGGAAAGAATAGTAGACATAATAGCAACAGACATACAAA
CTAAAGAATTACAAAAACAAATTACAAAAATTCAAAATTTTCGGGTTTATTACAGGGACAGCAGAGATCC
AGTTTGGTTAGTACCGCGCTCTAGAGATCCGACGCGCCATCTCTAGGCCCGCGCCGGCCCCCTCGCACAG
ACTTGTGGGAGAAGCTCGGCTACTCCCCTGCCCCGGTTAATTTGCATATAATATTTCCTAGTAACTATAG
AGGCTTAATGTGCGATAAAAGACAGATAATCTGTTCTTTTTAATACTAGCTACATTTTACATGATAGGCT
TGGATTTCTATAAGAGATACAAATACTAAATTATTATTTTAAAAAACAGCACAAAAGGAAACTCACCCTA
ACTGTAAAGTAATTGTGTGTTTTGAGACTATAAATATCCCTTGGAGAAAAGCCTTGTTTGAAGAAATGAT
GAGACAAGTTCAAGAGATTTGTCTCATCATTTCTTCTTTTTTCTCGAGGTCGACGGTATCGATAAGCTCG
CTTCACGAGATTCCAGCAGGTCGAGGGACCTAATAACTTCGTATAGCATACATTATACGAAGTTATATTA
AGGGTTCCAAGCTTAAGCGGCCGCTGAAAGACCCCACCTGTAGGTTTGGCAAGCTAGCTTAAGTAACGCC
ATTTTGCAAGGCATGGAAAATACATAACTGAGAATAGAGAAGTTCAGATCAAGGTTAGGAACAGAGAGAC
AGCAGAATATGGGCCAAACAGGATATCTGTGGTAAGCAGTTCCTGCCCCGGCTCAGGGCCAAGAACAGAT
GGTCCCCAGATGCGGTCCCGCCCTCAGCAGTTTCTAGAGAACCATCAGATGTTTCCAGGGTGCCCCAAGG
ACCTGAAATGACCCTGTGCCTTATTTGAACTAACCAATCAGTTCGCTTCTCGCTTCTGTTCGCGCGCTTC
TGCTCCCCGAGCTCAATAAAAGAGCCCACAACCCCTCACTCGGCGCGCCAGTCCTCCGATAGACTGCGTC
GCCCGGGTACCCGTATTCCCAATAAAGCCTCTTGCTGTTTGCATCCGAATCGTGGACTCGCTGATCCTTG
GGAGGGTCTCCTCAGATTGATTGACTGCCCACCTCGGGGGTCTTTCATCGAATTCTGCAGTCGACGGTAC
CGCGGGCCCGGGATCCACCGGTCGCCACCATGGTGAGCAAGGGCGAGGAGCTGTTCACCGGGGTGGTGCC
CATCCTGGTCGAGCTGGACGGCGACGTAAACGGCCACAAGTTCAGCGTGTCCGGCGAGGGCGAGGGCGAT
GCCACCTACGGCAAGCTGACCCTGAAGTTCATCTGCACCACCGGCAAGCTGCCCGTGCCCTGGCCCACCC
TCGTGACCACCCTGACCTACGGCGTGCAGTGCTTCAGCCGCTACCCCGACCACATGAAGCAGCACGACTT
CTTCAAGTCCGCCATGCCCGAAGGCTACGTCCAGGAGCGCACCATCTTCTTCAAGGACGACGGCAACTAC
AAGACCCGCGCCGAGGTGAAGTTCGAGGGCGACACCCTGGTGAACCGCATCGAGCTGAAGGGCATCGACT
TCAAGGAGGACGGCAACATCCTGGGGCACAAGCTGGAGTACAACTACAACAGCCACAACGTCTATATCAT
GGCCGACAAGCAGAAGAACGGCATCAAGGTGAACTTCAAGATCCGCCACAACATCGAGGACGGCAGCGTG
CAGCTCGCCGACCACTACCAGCAGAACACCCCCATCGGCGACGGCCCCGTGCTGCTGCCCGACAACCACT
ACCTGAGCACCCAGTCCGCCCTGAGCAAAGACCCCAACGAGAAGCGCGATCACATGGTCCTGCTGGAGTT
CGTGACCGCCGCCGGGATCACTCTCGGCATGGACGAGCTGTACAAGTAACCTGCAGGCAATTCGTCGAGG
GACCTAATAACTTCGTATAGCATACATTATACGAAGTTATACATGTTTAAGGGTTCCGGTTCCACTAGGT
ACAATTCGATATCAAGCTTATCGATAATCAACCTCTGGATTACAAAATTTGTGAAAGATTGACTGGTATT
CTTAACTATGTTGCTCCTTTTACGCTATGTGGATACGCTGCTTTAATGCCTTTGTATCATGCTATTGCTT
CCCGTATGGCTTTCATTTTCTCCTCCTTGTATAAATCCTGGTTGCTGTCTCTTTATGAGGAGTTGTGGCC
CGTTGTCAGGCAACGTGGCGTGGTGTGCACTGTGTTTGCTGACGCAACCCCCACTGGTTGGGGCATTGCC
ACCACCTGTCAGCTCCTTTCCGGGACTTTCGCTTTCCCCCTCCCTATTGCCACGGCGGAACTCATCGCCG
CCTGCCTTGCCCGCTGCTGGACAGGGGCTCGGCTGTTGGGCACTGACAATTCCGTGGTGTTGTCGGGGAA
ATCATCGTCCTTTCCTTGGCTGCTCGCCTGTGTTGCCACCTGGATTCTGCGCGGGACGTCCTTCTGCTAC
GTCCCTTCGGCCCTCAATCCAGCGGACCTTCCTTCCCGGCCTGCTGCCGGCTCTGCGGCCTCTTCCGCGT
CTTCGCCTTCGCCCTCAGACGAGTCGGATCTCCCTTTGGGCCGCCTCCCCGCATCGATACCGTCGACCTC
GATCGAGACCTAGAAAAACATGGAGCAATCACAAGTAGCAATACAGCAGCTACCAATGCTGATTGTGCCT
GGCTAGAAGCACAAGAGGAGGAGGAGGTGGGTTTTCCAGTCACACCTCAGGTACCTTTAAGACCAATGAC
TTACAAGGCAGCTGTAGATCTTAGCCACTTTTTAAAAGAAAAGGGGGGACTGGAAGGGCTAATTCACTCC
CAACGAAGACAAGATATCCTTGATCTGTGGATCTACCACACACAAGGCTACTTCCCTGATTGGCAGAACT
ACACACCAGGGCCAGGGATCAGATATCCACTGACCTTTGGATGGTGCTACAAGCTAGTACCAGTTGAGCA
AGAGAAGGTAGAAGAAGCCAATGAAGGAGAGAACACCCGCTTGTTACACCCTGTGAGCCTGCATGGGATG
GATGACCCGGAGAGAGAAGTATTAGAGTGGAGGTTTGACAGCCGCCTAGCATTTCATCACATGGCCCGAG
AGCTGCATCCGGACTGTACTGGGTCTCTCTGGTTAGACCAGATCTGAGCCTGGGAGCTCTCTGGCTAACT
AGGGAACCCACTGCTTAAGCCTCAATAAAGCTTGCCTTGAGTGCTTCAAGTAGTGTGTGCCCGTCTGTTG
TGTGACTCTGGTAACTAGAGATCCCTCAGACCCTTTTAGTCAGTGTGGAAAATCTCTAGCAGCATGTGAG
CAAAAGGCCAGCAAAAGGCCAGGAACCGTAAAAAGGCCGCGTTGCTGGCGTTTTTCCATAGGCTCCGCCC
CCCTGACGAGCATCACAAAAATCGACGCTCAAGTCAGAGGTGGCGAAACCCGACAGGACTATAAAGATAC
CAGGCGTTTCCCCCTGGAAGCTCCCTCGTGCGCTCTCCTGTTCCGACCCTGCCGCTTACCGGATACCTGT
CCGCCTTTCTCCCTTCGGGAAGCGTGGCGCTTTCTCATAGCTCACGCTGTAGGTATCTCAGTTCGGTGTA
GGTCGTTCGCTCCAAGCTGGGCTGTGTGCACGAACCCCCCGTTCAGCCCGACCGCTGCGCCTTATCCGGT
AACTATCGTCTTGAGTCCAACCCGGTAAGACACGACTTATCGCCACTGGCAGCAGCCACTGGTAACAGGA
TTAGCAGAGCGAGGTATGTAGGCGGTGCTACAGAGTTCTTGAAGTGGTGGCCTAACTACGGCTACACTAG
AAGAACAGTATTTGGTATCTGCGCTCTGCTGAAGCCAGTTACCTTCGGAAAAAGAGTTGGTAGCTCTTGA
TCCGGCAAACAAACCACCGCTGGTAGCGGTGGTTTTTTTGTTTGCAAGCAGCAGATTACGCGCAGAAAAA
AAGGATCTCAAGAAGATCCTTTGATCTTTTCTACGGGGTCTGACGCTCAGTGGAACGAAAACTCACGTTA
AGGGATTTTGGTCATGAGATTATCAAAAAGGATCTTCACCTAGATCCTTTTAAATTAAAAATGAAGTTTT
AAATCAATCTAAAGTATATATGAGTAAACTTGGTCTGACAGTTACCAATGCTTAATCAGTGAGGCACCTA
TCTCAGCGATCTGTCTATTTCGTTCATCCATAGTTGCCTGACTCCCCGTCGTGTAGATAACTACGATACG
GGAGGGCTTACCATCTGGCCCCAGTGCTGCAATGATACCGCGAGACCCACGCTCACCGGCTCCAGATTTA
TCAGCAATAAACCAGCCAGCCGGAAGGGCCGAGCGCAGAAGTGGTCCTGCAACTTTATCCGCCTCCATCC
AGTCTATTAATTGTTGCCGGGAAGCTAGAGTAAGTAGTTCGCCAGTTAATAGTTTGCGCAACGTTGTTGC
CATTGCTACAGGCATCGTGGTGTCACGCTCGTCGTTTGGTATGGCTTCATTCAGCTCCGGTTCCCAACGA
TCAAGGCGAGTTACATGATCCCCCATGTTGTGCAAAAAAGCGGTTAGCTCCTTCGGTCCTCCGATCGTTG
TCAGAAGTAAGTTGGCCGCAGTGTTATCACTCATGGTTATGGCAGCACTGCATAATTCTCTTACTGTCAT
GCCATCCGTAAGATGCTTTTCTGTGACTGGTGAGTACTCAACCAAGTCATTCTGAGAATAGTGTATGCGG
CGACCGAGTTGCTCTTGCCCGGCGTCAATACGGGATAATACCGCGCCACATAGCAGAACTTTAAAAGTGC
TCATCATTGGAAAACGTTCTTCGGGGCGAAAACTCTCAAGGATCTTACCGCTGTTGAGATCCAGTTCGAT
GTAACCCACTCGTGCACCCAACTGATCTTCAGCATCTTTTACTTTCACCAGCGTTTCTGGGTGAGCAAAA
ACAGGAAGGCAAAATGCCGCAAAAAAGGGAATAAGGGCGACACGGAAATGTTGAATACTCATACTCTTCC
TTTTTCAATATTATTGAAGCATTTATCAGGGTTATTGTCTCATGAGCGGATACATATTTGAATGTATTTA
GAAAAATAAACAAATAGGGGTTCCGCGCACATTTCCCCGAAAAGTGCCACCTGAC
